>Addgene plasmid #154662 | pEPYC1CB0269 | depositor full sequence | sequence record 299592 | pEPYC1CB0269 sequence 7126 bps
GCAATTGTCTTCTGCACGAAGTGGTTTAAACTATCAGTGTTTGACAGGATATATTGGCGGGTAAACCTAA
GAGAAAAGAGCGTTTATTAGAATAATCGGATATTTAAAAGGGCGTGAAAAGGTTTATCCGTTCGTCCATT
TGTATGTGCATGCCAACCACAGGGTTCCCCAGATCAGGCGCTGGCTGCTGAACCCCCAGCCGGAACTGAC
CCCACAAGGCCCTAGCGTTTGCAATGCACCAGGTCATCATTGACCCAGGCGTGTTCCACCAGGCCGCTGC
CTCGCAACTCTTCGCAGGCTTCGCCGACCTGCTCGCGCCACTTCTTCACGCGGGTGGAATCCGATCCGCA
CATGAGGCGGAAGGTTTCCAGCTTGAGCGGGTACGGCTCCCGGTGCGAGCTGAAATAGTCGAACATCCGT
CGGGCCGTCGGCGACAGCTTGCGGTACTTCTCCCATATGAATTTCGTGTAGTGGTCGCCAGCAAACAGCA
CGACGATTTCCTCGTCGATCAGGACCTGGCAACGGGACGTTTTCTTGCCACGGTCCAGGACGCGGAAGCG
GTGCAGCAGCGACACCGATTCCAGGTGCCCAACGCGGTCGGACGTGAAGCCCATCGCCGTCGCCTGTAGG
CGCGACAGGCATTCCTCGGCCTTCGTGTAATACCGGCCATTGATCGACCAGCCCAGGTCCTGGCAAAGCT
CGTAGAACGTGAAGGTGATCGGCTCGCCGATAGGGGTGCGCTTCGCGTACTCCAACACCTGCTGCCACAC
CAGTTCGTCATCGTCGGCCCGCAGCTCGACGCCGGTGTAGGTGATCTTCACGTCCTTGTTGACGTGGAAA
ATGACCTTGTTTTGCAGCGCCTCGCGCGGGATTTTCTTGTTGCGCGTGGTGAACAGGGCAGAGCGGGCCG
TGTCGTTTGGCATCGCTCGCATCGTGTCCGGCCACGGCGCAATATCGAACAAGGAAAGCTGCATTTCCTT
GATCTGCTGCTTCGTGTGTTTCAGCAACGCGGCCTGCTTGGCCTCGCTGACCTGTTTTGCCAGGTCCTCG
CCGGCGGTTTTTCGCTTCTTGGTCGTCATAGTTCCTCGCGTGTCGATGGTCATCGACTTCGCCAAACCTG
CCGCCTCCTGTTCAAGACGACGCGAACGCTCCACGGCGGCCGATGGCGCGGGCAGGGCAGGGGGAGCCAG
TTGCACGCTGTCGCGCTCGATCTTGGCCGTAGCTTGCTGGACCATCGAGCCGACGGACTGGAAGGTTTCG
CGGGGCGCACGCATGACGGTGCGGCTTGCGATGGTTTCGGCATCCTCGGCGGAAAACCCCGCGTCGATCA
GTTCTTGCCTGTATGCCTTCCGGTCAAACGTCCGATTCATTCACCCTCCTTGCGGGATTGCCCCGACTCA
CGCCGGGGCAATGTGCCCTTATTCCTGATTTGACCCGCCTGGTGCCTTGGTGTCCAGATAATCCACCTTA
TCGGCAATGAAGTCGGTCCCGTAGACCGTCTGGCCGTCCTTCTCGTACTTGGTATTCCGAATCTTGCCCT
GCACGAATACCAGCGACCCCTTGCCCAAATACTTGCCGTGGGCCTCGGCCTGAGAGCCAAAACACTTGAT
GCGGAAGAAGTCGGTGCGCTCCTGCTTGTCGCCGGCATCGTTGCGCCACATCTAGGATCTGCCAGGAACC
GTAAAAAGGCCGCGTTGCTGGCGTTTTTCCATAGGCTCCGCCCCCCTGACGAGCATCACAAAAATCGACG
CTCAAGTCAGAGGTGGCGAAACCCGACAGGACTATAAAGATACCAGGCGTTTCCCCCTGGAAGCTCCCTC
GTGCGCTCTCCTGTTCCGACCCTGCCGCTTACCGGATACCTGTCCGCCTTTCTCCCTTCGGGAAGCGTGG
CGCTTTCTCATAGCTCACGCTGTAGGTATCTCAGTTCGGTGTAGGTCGTTCGCTCCAAGCTGGGCTGTGT
GCACGAACCCCCCGTTCAGCCCGACCGCTGCGCCTTATCCGGTAACTATCGTCTTGAGTCCAACCCGGTA
AGACACGACTTATCGCCACTGGCAGCAGCCACTGGTAACAGGATTAGCAGAGCGAGGTATGTAGGCGGTG
CTACAGAGTTCTTGAAGTGGTGGCCTAACTACGGCTACACTAGAAGAACAGTATTTGGTATCTGCGCTCT
GCTGAAGCCAGTTACCTTCGGAAAAAGAGTTGGTAGCTCTTGATCCGGCAAACAAACCACCGCTGGTAGC
GGTGGTTTTTTTGTTTGCAAGCAGCAGATTACGCGCAGAAAAAAAGGATCTCAAGAAGATCCTTTGATCT
TTTCTACGGGGTCTGACGCTCAGTGGAACGAAAACTCACGTTAAGGGATTTTGGTCATGAGATTATCAAA
AAGGATCTTCACCTAGATCCTTTTAAATTAAAAATGAAGTTTTAAATCAATCTAAAGTATATATGAGTAA
ACTTGGTCTGACAGTTACCAATGCTTAATCAGTGAGGCACCTATCTCAGCGATCTGTCTATTTCGTTCAT
CCATAGTTGCCTGACTCCCCGTCGTGTAGATAACTACGATACGGGAGGGCTTACCATCTGGCCCCAGTGC
TGCAATGATACCGCGAGAACCACGCTCACCGGCTCCAGATTTATCAGCAATAAACCAGCCAGCCGGAAGG
GCCGAGCGCAGAAGTGGTCCTGCAACTTTATCCGCCTCCATCCAGTCTATTAATTGTTGCCGGGAAGCTA
GAGTAAGTAGTTCGCCAGTTAATAGTTTGCGCAACGTTGTTGCCATTGCTACAGGCATCGTGGTGTCACG
CTCGTCGTTTGGTATGGCTTCATTCAGCTCCGGTTCCCAACGATCAAGGCGAGTTACATGATCCCCCATG
TTGTGCAAAAAAGCGGTTAGCTCCTTCGGTCCTCCGATCGTTGTCAGAAGTAAGTTGGCCGCAGTGTTAT
CACTCATGGTTATGGCAGCACTGCATAATTCTCTTACTGTCATGCCATCCGTAAGATGCTTTTCTGTGAC
TGGTGAGTACTCAACCAAGTCATTCTGAGAATAGTGTATGCGGCGACCGAGTTGCTCTTGCCCGGCGTCA
ATACGGGATAATACCGCGCCACATAGCAGAACTTTAAAAGTGCTCATCATTGGAAAACGTTCTTCGGGGC
GAAAACTCTCAAGGATCTTACCGCTGTTGAGATCCAGTTCGATGTAACCCACTCGTGCACCCAACTGATC
TTCAGCATCTTTTACTTTCACCAGCGTTTCTGGGTGAGCAAAAACAGGAAGGCAAAATGCCGCAAAAAAG
GGAATAAGGGCGACACGGAAATGTTGAATACTCATACTCTTCCTTTTTCAATATTATTGAAGCATTTATC
AAGGTTATTGTCTCATGAGCGGATACATATTTGAATGTATTTAGAAAAATAAACAAATAGGGGTTCCGCG
CACGAATTGGCCAGCGCTGCCATTTTTGGGGTGAGGCCGTTCGCGGCCGAGGGGCGCAGCCCCTGGGGGG
ATGGGAGGCCCGCGTTAGCGGGCCGGGAGGGTTCGAGAAGGGGGGGCACCCCCCTTCGGCGTGCGCGGTC
ACGCGCACAGGGCGCAGCCCTGGTTAAAAACAAGGTTTATAAATATTGGTTTAAAAGCAGGTTAAAAGAC
AGGTTAGCGGTGGCCGAAAAACGGGCGGAAACCCTTGCAAATGCTGGATTTTCTGCCTGTGGACAGCCCC
TCAAATGTCAATAGGTGCGCCCCTCATCTGTCAGCACTCTGCCCCTCAAGTGTCAAGGATCGCGCCCCTC
ATCTGTCAGTAGTCGCGCCCCTCAAGTGTCAATACCGCAGGGCACTTATCCCCAGGCTTGTCCACATCAT
CTGTGGGAAACTCGCGTAAAATCAGGCGTTTTCGCCGATTTGCGAGGCTGGCCAGCTCCACGTCGCCGGC
CGAAATCGAGCCTGCCCCTCATCTGTCAACGCCGCGCCGGGTGAGTCGGCCCCTCAAGTGTCAACGTCCG
CCCCTCATCTGTCAGTGAGGGCCAAGTTTTCCGCGAGGTATCCACAACGCCGGCGGCCGCGGTGTCTCGC
ACACGGCTTCGACGGCGTTTCTGGCGCGTTTGCAGGGCCATAGACGGCCGCCAGCCCAGCGGCGAGGGCA
ACCAGCCCGGTGAGCGTCGCAAAGGAGATCCTGATCTGACTGATGGGCTGCCTGTATCGAGTGGTGATTT
TGTGCCGAGCTGCCGGTCGGGGAGCTGTTGGCTGGCTGGTGGCAGGATATATTGTGGTGTAAACAAATTG
ACGCTTAGACAACTTAATAACACATTGCGGACGTTTTTAATGTACTGGGGTGGATGCAGTGGGCCCCACT
CTGTGAAGACAATGCCGAATTCGGATCCGGAGGGAGGCGTGTCGTTTTAGTGAGGTATCGTCCTTTGAAG
ATAAGATAATAATGTTGAAGATAAGAGTGGGAGCCACCACTAAAACATTGCTTTGTCAAAAGCTAAAAAA
GATGATGCCCGACAGCCAGACGAAGGAAATGACGTAAGCCATGACGTCTAATCCCACAAGCTATATAAGG
TTTTGCTATTCATTGAAAGCAGTAGTGACTGATTTGTATATATACTGTATTTTTACAACAATTACCAACA
ACAACAAACAACAAACAACATTACAATTACTATTTACAATTACAATGGAGGACGCCAAAAACATAAAGAA
AGGCCCGGCGCCATTCTATCCGCTGGAAGATGGAACCGCTGGAGAGCAACTGCATAAGGCTATGAAGAGA
TACGCCCTGGTTCCTGGAACAATTGCTTTTACAGATGCACATATCGAGGTGGACATCACTTACGCTGAGT
ACTTCGAAATGTCCGTTCGGTTGGCAGAAGCTATGAAACGATATGGGCTGAATACAAATCACAGAATCGT
CGTATGCAGTGAAAACTCTCTTCAATTCTTTATGCCGGTGTTGGGCGCGTTATTTATCGGAGTTGCAGTT
GCGCCCGCGAACGACATTTATAATGAACGTGAATTGCTCAACAGTATGGGCATTTCGCAGCCTACCGTGG
TGTTCGTTTCCAAAAAGGGGTTGCAAAAAATTTTGAACGTGCAAAAAAAGCTCCCAATCATCCAAAAAAT
TATTATCATGGATTCTAAAACGGATTACCAGGGATTTCAGTCGATGTACACGTTCGTCACATCTCATCTA
CCTCCCGGTTTTAATGAATACGATTTTGTGCCAGAGTCCTTCGATAGGGACAAGACAATTGCACTGATCA
TGAACTCCTCTGGATCTACTGGTCTGCCTAAAGGTGTCGCTCTGCCTCATAGAACTGCCTGCGTGAGATT
CTCGCATGCCAGAGATCCTATTTTTGGCAATCAAATCATTCCGGATACTGCGATTTTAAGTGTTGTTCCA
TTCCATCACGGTTTTGGAATGTTTACTACACTCGGATATTTGATATGTGGATTTCGAGTCGTCTTAATGT
ATAGATTTGAAGAAGAACTGTTTCTGAGGAGCCTTCAGGATTACAAGATTCAAAGTGCGCTGCTGGTGCC
AACCCTATTCTCCTTCTTCGCCAAAAGCACTCTGATTGACAAATACGATTTATCTAATTTACACGAAATT
GCTTCTGGTGGCGCTCCCCTCTCTAAGGAAGTCGGGGAAGCGGTTGCCAAGAGGTTCCATCTGCCAGGTA
TCAGGCAAGGATATGGGCTCACTGAGACTACATCAGCTATTCTGATTACACCCGAGGGGGATGATAAACC
GGGCGCGGTCGGTAAAGTTGTTCCATTTTTTGAAGCGAAGGTTGTGGATCTGGATACCGGGAAAACGCTG
GGCGTTAATCAAAGAGGCGAACTGTGTGTGAGAGGTCCTATGATTATGTCCGGTTATGTAAACAATCCGG
AAGCGACCAACGCCTTGATTGACAAGGATGGATGGCTACATTCTGGAGACATAGCTTACTGGGACGAGGA
CGAACACTTCTTCATCGTTGACCGCCTGAAGTCTCTGATTAAGTACAAAGGCTATCAGGTGGCTCCCGCT
GAATTGGAATCCATCTTGCTCCAACACCCCAACATCTTCGACGCAGGTGTCGCAGGTCTGCCCGACGATG
ACGCCGGTGAACTTCCCGCCGCCGTTGTTGTTTTGGAGCACGGAAAGACGATGACGGAAAAAGAGATCGT
GGATTACGTCGCCAGTCAAGTAACAACCGCGAAAAAGTTGCGCGGAGGAGTTGTGTTTGTGGACGAAGTA
CCGAAAGGTCTTACCGGAAAACTCGACGCAAGAAAAATCAGAGAGATCCTCATAAAGGCCAAGAAGGGCG
GAAAGATCGCCGTGGGTTCGGATTATAAGGACCATGACGGAGACTATAAGGACCATGACCTCGACGCTGC
AGCAGCGGATTATAAGGACGATGACGATAAGTGAGCTTGTCCTGCTTTAATGAGATATGCGAGAAGCCTA
TGATCGCATGATATTTGCTTTCAATTCTGTTGTGCACGTTGTAAAAAACCTGAGCATGTGTAGCTCAGAT
CCTTACCGCCGGTTTCGGTTCATTCTAATGAATATATCACCCGTTACTATCGTATTTTTATGAATAATAT
TCTCCGTTCAATTTACTGATTGTACCCTACTACTTATATGTACAATATTAAAATGAAAACAATATATTGT
GCTGAATAGGTTTATAGCGACATCTATGATAGAGCGCCACAATAACAAACAATTGCGTTTTATTATTACA
AATCCAATTTTAAAAAAAGCGGCAGAACCGGTCAAACCTAAAAGACTGATTACATAAATCTTATTCAAAT
TTCAAAAGTGCCCCAGGGGCTAGTATCTACGACACACCGAGCGGCGAACTAATAACGCTCACTGAAGGGA
ACTCCGGTTCCCCGCCGGCGCGCATGGGTGAGATTCCTTGAAGTTGAGTATTGGCCGTCCGCTCTACCGA
AAGTTACGGGCACCATTCAACCCGGTCCAGCACGGCGGCCGGGTAACCGACTTGCTGCCCCGAGAATTAT
GCAGCATTTTTTTGGTGTATGTGGGCCCCAAATGAAGTGCAGGTCAAACCTTGACAGTGACGACAAATCG
TTGGGCGGGTCCAGGGCGAATTTTGCGACAACATGTCGAGGCTCAGCAGGACCGCT
Features (pLannotate 1.2.2; 11 found; start..end, strand, type, name):
     42..66      +  misc_feature   RB T-DNA repeat: right border repeat from nopaline C58 T-DNA
    178..198     -  CDS            TetR (fragment): tetracycline resistance regulatory protein; tetR
    225..1370    -  CDS            trfA: TRFA_ECOLX - Experimental evidence at protein level: Swiss-Prot protein existence level 1. Also involved in plasmid copy number control, promoting intermolecular coupling of protein bound iterons at oriV, which inhibits replication initiation. From Escherichia coli.
   1706..2294    -  rep_origin     ori: high-copy-number ColE1/pMB1/pBR322/pUC origin of replication
   2465..3325    -  CDS            AmpR: β-lactamase; bla; confers resistance to ampicillin, carbenicillin, and related antibiotics
   3326..3430    -  promoter       AmpR promoter: bla
   3517..4148    -  rep_origin     oriV: incP origin of replication
   4240..4264    +  misc_feature   LB T-DNA repeat: left border repeat from nopaline C58 T-DNA
   4608..4663    +  misc_feature   TMV Ω: translational enhancer from the tobacco mosaic virus 5'-leader sequence (Gallie et al., 1988)
   4665..6314    +  CDS            luciferase: firefly luciferase; luc+; enhanced luc+ version of the luciferase gene
   6412..7119    +  terminator     OCS terminator: octopine synthase terminator
