[The description below was written by a language model from this plasmid's Addgene catalogue record and pLannotate feature annotations shown in this document.]
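Description:
pEPYC1CB0269 is a MoClo (Golden Gate modular cloning) Level 1 construct built in the pICH47732 acceptor backbone, a binary-type vector suited to both E. coli and Agrobacterium. The 7.1 kb plasmid carries a high-copy ColE1/pUC-type origin for propagation in E. coli together with the broad-host-range incP oriV and its replication initiator gene trfA, which allow maintenance in Agrobacterium. Selection is by ampicillin/carbenicillin through a β-lactamase gene under its own promoter. Nopaline-type left and right T-DNA border repeats flank the cargo, so the assembled transcription unit can be delivered into plant cells by Agrobacterium-mediated transfer. A short TetR fragment annotated in the backbone is a remnant rather than a functional gene.

The payload is a single synthetic transcription unit assembled through BsaI sites that were destroyed during cloning. It consists of MinSyn_038, a minimal synthetic plant promoter, followed by the tobacco mosaic virus Ω 5′ leader acting as a translational enhancer, the firefly luciferase (luc+) coding sequence with a Flag epitope tag, and the octopine synthase terminator. The automated feature table identifies the Ω leader, luciferase and OCS terminator between the borders. It does not annotate the synthetic promoter or the Flag tag, which are known only from the catalogue description. The promoter presumably lies in the unannotated stretch between the left border and the Ω leader.

The plasmid serves as a luciferase reporter for measuring the transcriptional activity of this rationally designed minimal promoter in plant systems. As a Level 1 module, it could also be combined with other transcription units in higher-level MoClo assemblies.
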