Addgene plasmid #154662: pEPYC1CB0269
Purpose: MoClo Level 1 luciferase reporter
Depositing lab: Nicola Patron. Depositing organization: Earlham Institute. Publication: Rational design of minimal synthetic promoters for plants. Cai YM, Kallam K, Tidd H, Gendarini G, Salzman A, Patron NJ. Nucleic Acids Res. 2020 Aug 28. pii: 5897334. doi: 10.1093/nar/gkaa682. PubMed 32856047.
Backbone
  Vector backbone: pICH47732
  Vector type: Synthetic Biology
Growth in bacteria
  Bacterial resistance: Ampicillin, 100 μg/mL
  Growth temperature: 37°C
  Growth strain: NEB Stable
  Copy number: High Copy
Gene/Insert
  Gene/Insert name: MinSyn_038 Firefly luciferase expression cassette [MinSyn_038::TMV::LucF::Flag::ocsT]
  Species: Synthetic
  Cloning method: Restriction Enzyme; 5′ cloning site BsaI (destroyed during cloning); 3′ cloning site BsaI (destroyed during cloning)
Terms and licenses: Academic/Nonprofit Terms; Industry Terms: Not Available to Industry
Depositor comments: Please visit https://www.biorxiv.org/content/10.1101/2020.05.14.095406v1 for bioRxiv preprint.
How to cite: pEPYC1CB0269 was a gift from Nicola Patron (Addgene plasmid # 154662 ; http://n2t.net/addgene:154662 ; RRID:Addgene_154662)
